Addgene plasmid #161632: IDG_KCNK12_OE_1
Purpose: Overexpresses KCNK12
Depositing lab: Mike McManus.
Backbone
  Vector backbone: pLX304
  Vector type: Mammalian Expression
  Selectable markers: Blasticidin
Growth in bacteria
  Bacterial resistance: Ampicillin, 100 μg/mL
  Growth temperature: 30°C
  Growth strain: NEB Stable
  Copy number: Low Copy
Gene/Insert
  Gene/Insert name: KCNK12
  Species: H. sapiens (human)
  Entrez Gene: KCNK12 (a.k.a. K2p12.1, THIK-2, THIK2)
  Tag / fusion protein: V5 (C terminal on backbone)
  Cloning method: Gateway Cloning
Terms and licenses: Academic/Nonprofit Terms; Industry Terms: Not Available to Industry
How to cite: IDG_KCNK12_OE_1 was a gift from Mike McManus (Addgene plasmid # 161632 ; http://n2t.net/addgene:161632 ; RRID:Addgene_161632)
