[The description below was written by a language model from this plasmid's Addgene catalogue record and pLannotate feature annotations shown in this document.]
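Description:
IDG_KCNK12_OE_1 is a mammalian overexpression plasmid for human KCNK12 (also known as THIK-2 or K2p12.1), built in the pLX304 backbone by Gateway cloning. Although catalogued simply as a mammalian expression vector, its feature table shows the architecture of a third-generation, self-inactivating HIV-1 lentiviral transfer vector. An RSV promoter drives a truncated 5' LTR, followed by the Ψ packaging signal with a gag fragment, the Rev response element, a cPPT/CTS element and a ΔU3 3' LTR with a downstream SV40 polyadenylation signal. In bacteria the 9.0 kb plasmid is maintained through a ColE1/pUC-type origin and selected with ampicillin via β-lactamase. The record lists it as low copy. An f1 origin, an SV40 origin and remnants of lac and phage promoter elements are also present in the backbone.

Between the LTRs sit two expression units. The human PGK promoter drives blasticidin S deaminase, allowing blasticidin selection of transduced or transfected cells. Downstream, the CMV enhancer and immediate early promoter drive the KCNK12 coding sequence, which is flanked by attB1 and attB2 sites left by Gateway recombination. The V5 epitope supplied by the backbone lies just after attB2, giving a C-terminal tag for antibody detection of the protein. A WPRE following the tag enhances transcript stability and expression.

The stated purpose is overexpression of KCNK12, a two-pore-domain potassium channel subunit. Its annotation notes that no channel activity has been observed in heterologous systems and that it may need a partner protein to form a functional channel. The vector design supports both transient expression and stable, blasticidin-selected cell lines.
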