Features (pLannotate 1.2.2; 32 found; start..end, strand, type, name):
      1..304     +  enhancer       CMV enhancer: human cytomegalovirus immediate early enhancer
    305..508     +  promoter       CMV promoter: human cytomegalovirus (CMV) immediate early promoter
    532..552     +  protein_bind   attB1: mutant version of attB; core recombination site for the Gateway® BP reaction BP Clonase™
    558..1847    +  CDS            KCNK12: KCNKC_HUMAN - Experimental evidence at transcript level: Swiss-Prot protein existence level 2. Probable potassium channel subunit. No channel activity observed in heterologous systems. May need to associate with another protein to form a functional channel (By similarity). From Homo sapiens (Human).
   1849..1869    -  protein_bind   attB2: mutant version of attB; core recombination site for the Gateway® BP reaction BP Clonase™
   1872..1913    +  CDS            V5 tag: epitope tag from simian virus 5
   1955..2543    +  misc_feature   WPRE: woodchuck hepatitis virus posttranscriptional regulatory element
   2594..2613    +  misc_feature   cPPT/CTS (fragment): central polypurine tract and central termination sequence of HIV-1
   2615..2848    +  LTR            3' LTR (ΔU3): self-inactivating 3' long terminal repeat (LTR) from HIV-1
   2926..3047    +  polyA_signal   SV40 poly(A) signal: SV40 polyadenylation signal
   3087..3222    +  rep_origin     SV40 ori: SV40 origin of replication
   3243..3261    -  promoter       T7 promoter: promoter for bacteriophage T7 RNA polymerase
   3269..3424    +  CDS            lacZα (fragment): LacZα fragment of β-galactosidase; lacZ fragment
   3429..3857    +  rep_origin     f1 ori (sequence partly withheld): f1 bacteriophage origin of replication; arrow indicates direction of (+) strand synthesis
   3910..4014    +  promoter       AmpR promoter: bla
   4015..4875    +  CDS            AmpR: β-lactamase; bla; confers resistance to ampicillin, carbenicillin, and related antibiotics
   5046..5634    +  rep_origin     ori: high-copy-number ColE1/pMB1/pBR322/pUC origin of replication
   5817..5909    +  CDS            lacI (fragment): lac repressor; lacI; The lac repressor binds to the lac operator to inhibit transcription in E. coli. This inhibition can be relieved by adding lactose or isopropyl-β-D-thiogalactopyranoside (IPTG).
   5922..5943    +  protein_bind   CAP binding site: CAP binding activates transcription in the presence of cAMP. E. coli catabolite activator protein
   5958..5988    +  promoter       lac promoter: promoter for the E. coli lac operon
   5996..6012    +  protein_bind   lac operator: The lac repressor binds to the lac operator to inhibit transcription in E. coli. This inhibition can be relieved by adding lactose or isopropyl-β-D-thiogalactopyranoside (IPTG). lac repressor encoded by lacI
   6057..6075    +  promoter       T3 promoter: promoter for bacteriophage T3 RNA polymerase
   6103..6329    +  promoter       RSV promoter: Rous sarcoma virus enhancer/promoter
   6330..6510    +  LTR            5' LTR (truncated): truncated 5' long terminal repeat (LTR) from HIV-1
   6557..6682    +  misc_feature   HIV-1 Ψ: packaging signal of human immunodeficiency virus type 1
   6666..7029    +  CDS            HIV-1 gag (fragment): gag protein from human immunodeficiency virus 1; gag
   7175..7408    +  misc_feature   RRE: The Rev response element (RRE) of HIV-1 allows for Rev-dependent mRNA export from the nucleus to the cytoplasm.
   7785..7811    +  CDS            Rev (fragment): human immunodeficiency virus 1 (HIV-1) Rev protein; rev; enhances nuclear export of unspliced and incompletely spliced viral mRNAs
   7812..8312    +  promoter       hPGK promoter: human phosphoglycerate kinase 1 promoter
   8324..8719    +  CDS            BSD: blasticidin S deaminase; Aspergillus terreus BSD; confers resistance to blasticidin
   8779..8896    +  misc_feature   cPPT/CTS: central polypurine tract and central termination sequence of HIV-1
   8955..9012    +  enhancer       CMV enhancer (fragment): human cytomegalovirus immediate early enhancer
>Addgene plasmid #161632 | IDG_KCNK12_OE_1 | addgene full sequence | sequence record 319561 | Addgene NGS Result
CGTTACATAACTTACGGTAAATGGCCCGCCTGGCTGACCGCCCAACGACCCCCGCCCATTGACGTCAATA
ATGACGTATGTTCCCATAGTAACGCCAATAGGGACTTTCCATTGACGTCAATGGGTGGAGTATTTACGGT
AAACTGCCCACTTGGCAGTACATCAAGTGTATCATATGCCAAGTACGCCCCCTATTGACGTCAATGACGG
TAAATGGCCCGCCTGGCATTATGCCCAGTACATGACCTTATGGGACTTTCCTACTTGGCAGTACATCTAC
GTATTAGTCATCGCTATTACCATGGTGATGCGGTTTTGGCAGTACATCAATGGGCGTGGATAGCGGTTTG
ACTCACGGGGATTTCCAAGTCTCCACCCCATTGACGTCAATGGGAGTTTGTTTTGGCACCAAAATCAACG
GGACTTTCCAAAATGTCGTAACAACTCCGCCCCATTGACGCAAATGGGCGGTAGGCGTGTACGGTGGGAG
GTCTATATAAGCAGAGCTCTCTGGCTAACTGTCGGGATCAACAAGTTTGTACAAAAAAGCAGGCACCATG
TCCTCCCGCAGCCCCCGGCCCCCGCCCCGCCGTAGCCGCCGCCGCCTGCCGCGCCCCTCCTGCTGCTGCT
GCTGCTGCCGCCGTTCGCACCTCAACGAGGACACCGGCCGCTTCGTGCTGCTGGCGGCGCTCATCGGCCT
CTACCTGGTGGCGGGTGCCACAGTCTTCTCGGCGCTCGAGAGCCCCGGCGAGGCGGAGGCGCGGGCGCGC
TGGGGCGCCACGCTGCGCAACTTCAGCGCTGCGCACGGCGTGGCCGAGCCAGAGCTGCGCGCCTTCCTCC
GGCACTACGAGGCCGCGCTGGCCGCCGGCGTCCGCGCCGACGCGCTGCGCCCGCGCTGGGACTTCCCCGG
CGCCTTCTACTTCGTGGGCACCGTGGTGTCAACCATAGGTTTCGGCATGACCACCCCCGCGACGGTGGGC
GGGAAGGCCTTCCTCATCGCCTACGGGCTGTTCGGCTGCGCTGGGACCATCCTGTTCTTCAACCTCTTCC
TGGAGCGCATCATCTCGCTGCTGGCCTTCATCATGCGCGCCTGCCGGGAGCGCCAGCTGCGCCGCAGCGG
CCTGCTGCCCGCCACCTTCCGCCGCGGCTCCGCGCTCTCGGAGGCCGACAGCCTGGCGGGCTGGAAGCCC
TCGGTGTACCACGTGCTGCTCATCCTGGGCCTGTTCGCCGTGCTGCTGTCCTGCTGCGCCTCGGCCATGT
ACACCAGCGTGGAGGGCTGGGACTACGTGGACTCGCTCTACTTCTGCTTCGTCACCTTCAGCACCATCGG
CTTCGGGGACCTGGTGAGCAGCCAGCACGCCGCCTACCGGAACCAGGGGCTCTACCGCCTGGGCAACTTC
CTCTTCATCCTGCTCGGCGTGTGCTGCATTTACTCGCTCTTCAACGTCATCTCCATCCTCATCAAGCAGG
TGCTCAACTGGATGCTGCGCAAGCTGAGCTGCCGCTGCTGCGCGCGCTGCTGCCCGGCTCCTGGCGCGCC
CCTGGCCCGGCGCAATGCCATCACCCCAGGCTCCCGGCTGCGCCGCCGCCTGGCCGCGCTCGGCGCCGAC
CCCGCGGCCCGCGACAGCGACGCCGAGGGCCGCCGCCTCTCGGGCGAGCTCATCTCCATGCGCGACCTCA
CGGCCTCCAACAAGGTGTCGCTGGCGCTGCTGCAGAAGCAGCTGTCGGAGACGGCCAACGGCTACCCGCG
CAGCGTGTGCGTCAACACGCGCCAGAACGGCTTCTCGGGCGGCGTGGGCGCGCTGGGCATCATGAACAAC
CGGCTGGCCGAGACCAGCGCCTCCAGGACAGCTTTCTTGTACAAAGTGGTTGGTAAGCCTATCCCTAACC
CTCTCCTCGGTCTCGATTCTACGTAGTAATGAGCTAGCGCTAACCGGTGGCGCGTTAAGTCGACAATCAA
CCTCTGGATTACAAAATTTGTGAAAGATTGACTGGTATTCTTAACTATGTTGCTCCTTTTACGCTATGTG
GATACGCTGCTTTAATGCCTTTGTATCATGCTATTGCTTCCCGTATGGCTTTCATTTTCTCCTCCTTGTA
TAAATCCTGGTTGCTGTCTCTTTATGAGGAGTTGTGGCCCGTTGTCAGGCAACGTGGCGTGGTGTGCACT
GTGTTTGCTGACGCAACCCCCACTGGTTGGGGCATTGCCACCACCTGTCAGCTCCTTTCCGGGACTTTCG
CTTTCCCCCTCCCTATTGCCACGGCGGAACTCATCGCCGCCTGCCTTGCCCGCTGCTGGACAGGGGCTCG
GCTGTTGGGCACTGACAATTCCGTGGTGTTGTCGGGGAAATCATCGTCCTTTCCTTGGCTGCTCGCCTGT
GTTGCCACCTGGATTCTGCGCGGGACGTCCTTCTGCTACGTCCCTTCGGCCCTCAATCCAGCGGACCTTC
CTTCCCGCGGCCTGCTGCCGGCTCTGCGGCCTCTTCCGCGTCTTCGCCTTCGCCCTCAGACGAGTCGGAT
CTCCCTTTGGGCCGCCTCCCCGCGTCGACTTTAAGACCAATGACTTACAAGGCAGCTGTAGATCTTAGCC
ACTTTTTAAAAGAAAAGGGGGGACTGGAAGGGCTAATTCACTCCCAACGAAGACAAGATCTGCTTTTTGC
TTGTACTGGGTCTCTCTGGTTAGACCAGATCTGAGCCTGGGAGCTCTCTGGCTAACTAGGGAACCCACTG
CTTAAGCCTCAATAAAGCTTGCCTTGAGTGCTTCAAGTAGTGTGTGCCCGTCTGTTGTGTGACTCTGGTA
ACTAGAGATCCCTCAGACCCTTTTAGTCAGTGTGGAAAATCTCTAGCAGTACGTATAGTAGTTCATGTCA
TCTTATTATTCAGTATTTATAACTTGCAAAGAAATGAATATCAGAGAGTGAGAGGAACTTGTTTATTGCA
GCTTATAATGGTTACAAATAAAGCAATAGCATCACAAATTTCACAAATAAAGCATTTTTTTCACTGCATT
CTAGTTGTGGTTTGTCCAAACTCATCAATGTATCTTATCATGTCTGGCTCTAGCTATCCCGCCCCTAACT
CCGCCCATCCCGCCCCTAACTCCGCCCAGTTCCGCCCATTCTCCGCCCCATGGCTGACTAATTTTTTTTA
TTTATGCAGAGGCCGAGGCCGCCTCGGCCTCTGAGCTATTCCAGAAGTAGTGAGGAGGCTTTTTTGGAGG
CCTAGGGACGTACCCAATTCGCCCTATAGTGAGTCGTATTACGCGCGCTCACTGGCCGTCGTTTTACAAC
GTCGTGACTGGGAAAACCCTGGCGTTACCCAACTTAATCGCCTTGCAGCACATCCCCCTTTCGCCAGCTG
GCGTAATAGCGAAGAGGCCCGCACCGATCGCCCTTCCCAACAGTTGCGCAGCCTGAATGGCGAATGGG
[124 nt withheld, positions 3429-3552]
C
[91 nt withheld, positions 3554-3644]
A
[49 nt withheld, positions 3646-3694]
CCTTTGACGTTGGAGTCCACGTTCTTT
[37 nt withheld, positions 3722-3758]
ACCCTATCTCGGTCTATTCTTTTGATTTATAAGGGATTTTGCCGATTTCGGCCTATTGGTTAAAAAATGA
GCTGATTTAACAAAAATTTAACGCGAATTTTAACAAAATATTAACGCTTACAATTTAGGTGGCACTTTTC
GGGGAAATGTGCGCGGAACCCCTATTTGTTTATTTTTCTAAATACATTCAAATATGTATCCGCTCATGAG
ACAATAACCCTGATAAATGCTTCAATAATATTGAAAAAGGAAGAGTATGAGTATTCAACATTTCCGTGTC
GCCCTTATTCCCTTTTTTGCGGCATTTTGCCTTCCTGTTTTTGCTCACCCAGAAACGCTGGTGAAAGTAA
AAGATGCTGAAGATCAGTTGGGTGCACGAGTGGGTTACATCGAACTGGATCTCAACAGCGGTAAGATCCT
TGAGAGTTTTCGCCCCGAAGAACGTTTTCCAATGATGAGCACTTTTAAAGTTCTGCTATGTGGCGCGGTA
TTATCCCGTATTGACGCCGGGCAAGAGCAACTCGGTCGCCGCATACACTATTCTCAGAATGACTTGGTTG
AGTACTCACCAGTCACAGAAAAGCATCTTACGGATGGCATGACAGTAAGAGAATTATGCAGTGCTGCCAT
AACCATGAGTGATAACACTGCGGCCAACTTACTTCTGACAACGATCGGAGGACCGAAGGAGCTAACCGCT
TTTTTGCACAACATGGGGGATCATGTAACTCGCCTTGATCGTTGGGAACCGGAGCTGAATGAAGCCATAC
CAAACGACGAGCGTGACACCACGATGCCTGTAGCAATGGCAACAACGTTGCGCAAACTATTAACTGGCGA
ACTACTTACTCTAGCTTCCCGGCAACAATTAATAGACTGGATGGAGGCGGATAAAGTTGCAGGACCACTT
CTGCGCTCGGCCCTTCCGGCTGGCTGGTTTATTGCTGATAAATCTGGAGCCGGTGAGCGTGGGTCTCGCG
GTATCATTGCAGCACTGGGGCCAGATGGTAAGCCCTCCCGTATCGTAGTTATCTACACGACGGGGAGTCA
GGCAACTATGGATGAACGAAATAGACAGATCGCTGAGATAGGTGCCTCACTGATTAAGCATTGGTAACTG
TCAGACCAAGTTTACTCATATATACTTTAGATTGATTTAAAACTTCATTTTTAATTTAAAAGGATCTAGG
TGAAGATCCTTTTTGATAATCTCATGACCAAAATCCCTTAACGTGAGTTTTCGTTCCACTGAGCGTCAGA
CCCCGTAGAAAAGATCAAAGGATCTTCTTGAGATCCTTTTTTTCTGCGCGTAATCTGCTGCTTGCAAACA
AAAAAACCACCGCTACCAGCGGTGGTTTGTTTGCCGGATCAAGAGCTACCAACTCTTTTTCCGAAGGTAA
CTGGCTTCAGCAGAGCGCAGATACCAAATACTGTTCTTCTAGTGTAGCCGTAGTTAGGCCACCACTTCAA
GAACTCTGTAGCACCGCCTACATACCTCGCTCTGCTAATCCTGTTACCAGTGGCTGCTGCCAGTGGCGAT
AAGTCGTGTCTTACCGGGTTGGACTCAAGACGATAGTTACCGGATAAGGCGCAGCGGTCGGGCTGAACGG
GGGGTTCGTGCACACAGCCCAGCTTGGAGCGAACGACCTACACCGAACTGAGATACCTACAGCGTGAGCT
ATGAGAAAGCGCCACGCTTCCCGAAGGGAGAAAGGCGGACAGGTATCCGGTAAGCGGCAGGGTCGGAACA
GGAGAGCGCACGAGGGAGCTTCCAGGGGGAAACGCCTGGTATCTTTATAGTCCTGTCGGGTTTCGCCACC
TCTGACTTGAGCGTCGATTTTTGTGATGCTCGTCAGGGGGGCGGAGCCTATGGAAAAACGCCAGCAACGC
GGCCTTTTTACGGTTCCTGGCCTTTTGCTGGCCTTTTGCTCACATGTTCTTTCCTGCGTTATCCCCTGAT
TCTGTGGATAACCGTATTACCGCCTTTGAGTGAGCTGATACCGCTCGCCGCAGCCGAACGACCGAGCGCA
GCGAGTCAGTGAGCGAGGAAGCGGAAGAGCGCCCAATACGCAAACCGCCTCTCCCCGCGCGTTGGCCGAT
TCATTAATGCAGCTGGCACGACAGGTTTCCCGACTGGAAAGCGGGCAGTGAGCGCAACGCAATTAATGTG
AGTTAGCTCACTCATTAGGCACCCCAGGCTTTACACTTTATGCTTCCGGCTCGTATGTTGTGTGGAATTG
TGAGCGGATAACAATTTCACACAGGAAACAGCTATGACCATGATTACGCCAAGCGCGCAATTAACCCTCA
CTAAAGGGAACAAAAGCTGGAGCTGCAAGCTTAATGTAGTCTTATGCAATACTCTTGTAGTCTTGCAACA
TGGTAACGATGAGTTAGCAACATGCCTTACAAGGAGAGAAAAAGCACCGTGCATGCCGATTGGTGGAAGT
AAGGTGGTACGATCGTGCCTTATTAGGAAGGCAACAGACGGGTCTGACATGGATTGGACGAACCACTGAA
TTGCCGCATTGCAGAGATATTGTATTTAAGTGCCTAGCTCGATACATAAACGGGTCTCTCTGGTTAGACC
AGATCTGAGCCTGGGAGCTCTCTGGCTAACTAGGGAACCCACTGCTTAAGCCTCAATAAAGCTTGCCTTG
AGTGCTTCAAGTAGTGTGTGCCCGTCTGTTGTGTGACTCTGGTAACTAGAGATCCCTCAGACCCTTTTAG
TCAGTGTGGAAAATCTCTAGCAGTGGCGCCCGAACAGGGACTTGAAAGCGAAAGGGAAACCAGAGGAGCT
CTCTCGACGCAGGACTCGGCTTGCTGAAGCGCGCACGGCAAGAGGCGAGGGGCGGCGACTGGTGAGTACG
CCAAAAATTTTGACTAGCGGAGGCTAGAAGGAGAGAGATGGGTGCGAGAGCGTCAGTATTAAGCGGGGGA
GAATTAGATCGCGATGGGAAAAAATTCGGTTAAGGCCAGGGGGAAAGAAAAAATATAAATTAAAACATAT
AGTATGGGCAAGCAGGGAGCTAGAACGATTCGCAGTTAATCCTGGCCTGTTAGAAACATCAGAAGGCTGT
AGACAAATACTGGGACAGCTACAACCATCCCTTCAGACAGGATCAGAAGAACTTAGATCATTATATAATA
CAGTAGCAACCCTCTATTGTGTGCATCAAAGGATAGAGATAAAAGACACCAAGGAAGCTTTAGACAAGAT
AGAGGAAGAGCAAAACAAAAGTAAGACCACCGCACAGCAAGCGGCCGCTGATCTTCAGACCTGGAGGAGG
AGATATGAGGGACAATTGGAGAAGTGAATTATATAAATATAAAGTAGTAAAAATTGAACCATTAGGAGTA
GCACCCACCAAGGCAAAGAGAAGAGTGGTGCAGAGAGAAAAAAGAGCAGTGGGAATAGGAGCTTTGTTCC
TTGGGTTCTTGGGAGCAGCAGGAAGCACTATGGGCGCAGCGTCAATGACGCTGACGGTACAGGCCAGACA
ATTATTGTCTGGTATAGTGCAGCAGCAGAACAATTTGCTGAGGGCTATTGAGGCGCAACAGCATCTGTTG
CAACTCACAGTCTGGGGCATCAAGCAGCTCCAGGCAAGAATCCTGGCTGTGGAAAGATACCTAAAGGATC
AACAGCTCCTGGGGATTTGGGGTTGCTCTGGAAAACTCATTTGCACCACTGCTGTGCCTTGGAATGCTAG
TTGGAGTAATAAATCTCTGGAACAGATTTGGAATCACACGACCTGGATGGAGTGGGACAGAGAAATTAAC
AATTACACAAGCTTAATACACTCCTTAATTGAAGAATCGCAAAACCAGCAAGAAAAGAATGAACAAGAAT
TATTGGAATTAGATAAATGGGCAAGTTTGTGGAATTGGTTTAACATAACAAATTGGCTGTGGTATATAAA
ATTATTCATAATGATAGTAGGAGGCTTGGTAGGTTTAAGAATAGTTTTTGCTGTACTTTCTATAGTGAAT
AGAGTTAGGCAGGGATATTCACCATTATCGTTTCAGACCCACCTCCCAACCCCGAGGGGACCCTTGCGCC
TTTTCCAAGGCAGCCCTGGGTTTGCGCAGGGACGCGGCTGCTCTGGGCGTGGTTCCGGGAAACGCAGCGG
CGCCGACCCTGGGTCTCGCACATTCTTCACGTCCGTTCGCAGCGTCACCCGGATCTTCGCCGCTACCCTT
GTGGGCCCCCCGGCGACGCTTCCTGCTCCGCCCCTAAGTCGGGAAGGTTCCTTGCGGTTCGCGGCGTGCC
GGACGTGACAAACGGAAGCCGCACGTCTCACTAGTACCCTCGCAGACGGACAGCGCCAGGGAGCAATGGC
AGCGCGCCGACCGCGATGGGCTGTGGCCAATAGCGGCTGCTCAGCAGGGCGCGCCGAGAGCAGCGGCCGG
GAAGGGGCGGTGCGGGAGGCGGGGTGTGGGGCGGTAGTGTGGGCCCTGTTCCTGCCCGCGCGGTGTTCCG
CATTCTGCAAGCCTCCGGAGCGCACGTCGGCAGTCGGCTCCCTCGTTGACCGAATCACCGACCTCTCTCC
CCAGGGGGTACCACCATGGCCAAGCCTTTGTCTCAAGAAGAATCCACCCTCATTGAAAGAGCAACGGCTA
CAATCAACAGCATCCCCATCTCTGAAGACTACAGCGTCGCCAGCGCAGCTCTCTCTAGCGACGGCCGCAT
CTTCACTGGTGTCAATGTATATCATTTTACTGGGGGACCTTGTGCAGAACTCGTGGTGCTGGGCACTGCT
GCTGCTGCGGCAGCTGGCAACCTGACTTGTATCGTCGCGATCGGAAATGAGAACAGGGGCATCTTGAGCC
CCTGCGGACGGTGCCGACAGGTGCTTCTCGATCTGCATCCTGGGATCAAAGCCATAGTGAAGGACAGTGA
TGGACAGCCGACGGCAGTTGGGATTCGTGAATTGCTGCCCTCTGGTTATGTGTGGGAGGGCCTGCAGCTG
CAGTAGTAAGAATTCTAGATCTTGAGACAAATGGCAGTATTCATCCACAATTTTAAAAGAAAAGGGGGGA
TTGGGGGGTACAGTGCAGGGGAAAGAATAGTAGACATAATAGCAACAGACATACAAACTAAAGAATTACA
AAAACAAATTACAAAAATTCAAAATTTTCGGGTTTATTACAGGGACAGCAGAGATCCACTTTGGCGCCGG
CTCGAGGGGGCCCGGGGTTATTAATAGTAATCAATTACGGGGTCATTAGTTCATAGCCCATATATGGAGT
TCCG
