>Addgene plasmid #161632 | IDG_KCNK12_OE_1 | depositor partial sequence | sequence record 313331 | Partial Sequence
ATGTCCTCCCGCAGCCCCCGGCCCCCGCCCCGCCGTAGCCGCCGCCGCCTGCCGCGCCCCTCCTGCTGCT
GCTGCTGCTGCCGCCGTTCGCACCTCAACGAGGACACCGGCCGCTTCGTGCTGCTGGCGGCGCTCATCGG
CCTCTACCTGGTGGCGGGTGCCACAGTCTTCTCGGCGCTCGAGAGCCCCGGCGAGGCGGAGGCGCGGGCG
CGCTGGGGCGCCACGCTGCGCAACTTCAGCGCTGCGCACGGCGTGGCCGAGCCAGAGCTGCGCGCCTTCC
TCCGGCACTACGAGGCCGCGCTGGCCGCCGGCGTCCGCGCCGACGCGCTGCGCCCGCGCTGGGACTTCCC
CGGCGCCTTCTACTTCGTGGGCACCGTGGTGTCAACCATAGGTTTCGGCATGACCACCCCCGCGACGGTG
GGCGGGAAGGCCTTCCTCATCGCCTACGGGCTGTTCGGCTGCGCTGGGACCATCCTGTTCTTCAACCTCT
TCCTGGAGCGCATCATCTCGCTGCTGGCCTTCATCATGCGCGCCTGCCGGGAGCGCCAGCTGCGCCGCAG
CGGCCTGCTGCCCGCCACCTTCCGCCGCGGCTCCGCGCTCTCGGAGGCCGACAGCCTGGCGGGCTGGAAG
CCCTCGGTGTACCACGTGCTGCTCATCCTGGGCCTGTTCGCCGTGCTGCTGTCCTGCTGCGCCTCGGCCA
TGTACACCAGCGTGGAGGGCTGGGACTACGTGGACTCGCTCTACTTCTGCTTCGTCACCTTCAGCACCAT
CGGCTTCGGGGACCTGGTGAGCAGCCAGCACGCCGCCTACCGGAACCAGGGGCTCTACCGCCTGGGCAAC
TTCCTCTTCATCCTGCTCGGCGTGTGCTGCATTTACTCGCTCTTCAACGTCATCTCCATCCTCATCAAGC
AGGTGCTCAACTGGATGCTGCGCAAGCTGAGCTGCCGCTGCTGCGCGCGCTGCTGCCCGGCTCCTGGCGC
GCCCCTGGCCCGGCGCAATGCCATCACCCCAGGCTCCCGGCTGCGCCGCCGCCTGGCCGCGCTCGGCGCC
GACCCCGCGGCCCGCGACAGCGACGCCGAGGGCCGCCGCCTCTCGGGCGAGCTCATCTCCATGCGCGACC
TCACGGCCTCCAACAAGGTGTCGCTGGCGCTGCTGCAGAAGCAGCTGTCGGAGACGGCCAACGGCTACCC
GCGCAGCGTGTGCGTCAACACGCGCCAGAACGGCTTCTCGGGCGGCGTGGGCGCGCTGGGCATCATGAAC
AACCGGCTGGCCGAGACCAGCGCCTCCAGGACAGCTTTCTTGTACAAAGTGGTTGGTAAGCCTATCCCTA
ACCCTCTCCTCGGTCTCGATTCTACGTAG
